>Addgene plasmid #76931 | STK32C gRNA (BRDN0001146198) | addgene full sequence | sequence record 186786 | Addgene Assembled Sequence
CCCGGGTGCAAAGATGGATAAAGTTTTAAACAGAGAGGAATCTTTGCAGCTAATGGACCTTCTAGGTCTT
GAAAGGAGTGGGAATTGGCTCCGGTGCCCGTCAGTGGGCAGAGCGCACATCGCCCACAGTCCCCGAGAAG
TTGGGGGGAGGGGTCGGCAATTGATCCGGTGCCTAGAGAAGGTGGCGCGGGGTAAACTGGGAAAGTGATG
TCGTGTACTGGCTCCGCCTTTTTCCCGAGGGTGGGGGAGAACCGTATATAAGTGCAGTAGTCGCCGTGAA
CGTTCTTTTTCGCAACGGGTTTGCCGCCAGAACACAGGTAAGTGCCGTGTGTGGTTCCCGCGGGCCTGGC
CTCTTTACGGGTTATGGCCCTTGCGTGCCTTGAATTACTTCCACCTGGCTGCAGTACGTGATTCTTGATC
CCGAGCTTCGGGTTGGAAGTGGGTGGGAGAGTTCGAGGCCTTGCGCTTAAGGAGCCCCTTCGCCTCGTGC
TTGAGTTGAGGCCTGGCCTGGGCGCTGGGGCCGCCGCGTGCGAATCTGGTGGCACCTTCGCGCCTGTCTC
GCTGCTTTCGATAAGTCTCTAGCCATTTAAAATTTTTGATGACCTGCTGCGACGCTTTTTTTCTGGCAAG
ATAGTCTTGTAAATGCGGGCCAAGATCTGCACACTGGTATTTCGGTTTTTGGGGCCGCGGGCGGCGACGG
GGCCCGTGCGTCCCAGCGCACATGTTCGGCGAGGCGGGGCCTGCGAGCGCGGCCACCGAGAATCGGACGG
GGGTAGTCTCAAGCTGGCCGGCCTGCTCTGGTGCCTGGCCTCGCGCCGCCGTGTATCGCCCCGCCCTGGG
CGGCAAGGCTGGCCCGGTCGGCACCAGTTGCGTGAGCGGAAAGATGGCCGCTTCCCGGCCCTGCTGCAGG
GAGCTCAAAATGGAGGACGCGGCGCTCGGGAGAGCGGGCGGGTGAGTCACCCACACAAAGGAAAAGGGCC
TTTCCGTCCTCAGCCGTCGCTTCATGTGACTCCACGGAGTACCGGGCGCCGTCCAGGCACCTCGATTAGT
TCTCGAGCTTTTGGAGTACGTCGTCTTTAGGTTGGGGGGAGGGGTTTTATGCGATGGAGTTTCCCCACAC
TGAGTGGGTGGAGACTGAAGTTAGGCCAGCTTGGCACTTGATGTAATTCTCCTTGGAATTTGCCCTTTTT
GAGTTTGGATCTTGGTTCATTCTCAAGCCTCAGACAGTGGTTCAAAGTTTTTTTCTTCCATTTCAGGTGT
CGTGACGTACGGCCACCATGACCGAGTACAAGCCCACGGTGCGCCTCGCCACCCGCGACGACGTCCCCAG
GGCCGTACGCACCCTCGCCGCCGCGTTCGCCGACTACCCCGCCACGCGCCACACCGTCGATCCGGACCGC
CACATCGAGCGGGTCACCGAGCTGCAAGAACTCTTCCTCACGCGCGTCGGGCTCGACATCGGCAAGGTGT
GGGTCGCGGACGACGGCGCCGCCGTGGCGGTCTGGACCACGCCGGAGAGCGTCGAAGCGGGGGCGGTGTT
CGCCGAGATCGGCCCGCGCATGGCCGAGTTGAGCGGTTCCCGGCTGGCCGCGCAGCAACAGATGGAAGGC
CTCCTGGCGCCGCACCGGCCCAAGGAGCCCGCGTGGTTCCTGGCCACCGTCGGAGTCTCGCCCGACCACC
AGGGCAAGGGTCTGGGCAGCGCCGTCGTGCTCCCCGGAGTGGAGGCGGCCGAGCGCGCCGGGGTGCCCGC
CTTCCTGGAGACCTCCGCGCCCCGCAACCTCCCCTTCTACGAGCGGCTCGGCTTCACCGTCACCGCCGAC
GTCGAGGTGCCCGAAGGACCGCGCACCTGGTGCATGACCCGCAAGCCCGGTGCCTGAACGCGTTAAGTCG
ACAATCAACCTCTGGATTACAAAATTTGTGAAAGATTGACTGGTATTCTTAACTATGTTGCTCCTTTTAC
GCTATGTGGATACGCTGCTTTAATGCCTTTGTATCATGCTATTGCTTCCCGTATGGCTTTCATTTTCTCC
TCCTTGTATAAATCCTGGTTGCTGTCTCTTTATGAGGAGTTGTGGCCCGTTGTCAGGCAACGTGGCGTGG
TGTGCACTGTGTTTGCTGACGCAACCCCCACTGGTTGGGGCATTGCCACCACCTGTCAGCTCCTTTCCGG
GACTTTCGCTTTCCCCCTCCCTATTGCCACGGCGGAACTCATCGCCGCCTGCCTTGCCCGCTGCTGGACA
GGGGCTCGGCTGTTGGGCACTGACAATTCCGTGGTGTTGTCGGGGAAATCATCGTCCTTTCCTTGGCTGC
TCGCCTGTGTTGCCACCTGGATTCTGCGCGGGACGTCCTTCTGCTACGTCCCTTCGGCCCTCAATCCAGC
GGACCTTCCTTCCCGCGGCCTGCTGCCGGCTCTGCGGCCTCTTCCGCGTCTTCGCCTTCGCCCTCAGACG
AGTCGGATCTCCCTTTGGGCCGCCTCCCCGCGTCGACTTTAAGACCAATGACTTACAAGGCAGCTGTAGA
TCTTAGCCACTTTTTAAAAGAAAAGGGGGGACTGGAAGGGCTAATTCACTCCCAACGAAGACAAGATCTG
CTTTTTGCTTGTACTGGGTCTCTCTGGTTAGACCAGATCTGAGCCTGGGAGCTCTCTGGCTAACTAGGGA
ACCCACTGCTTAAGCCTCAATAAAGCTTGCCTTGAGTGCTTCAAGTAGTGTGTGCCCGTCTGTTGTGTGA
CTCTGGTAACTAGAGATCCCTCAGACCCTTTTAGTCAGTGTGGAAAATCTCTAGCAGTACGTATAGTAGT
TCATGTCATCTTATTATTCAGTATTTATAACTTGCAAAGAAATGAATATCAGAGAGTGAGAGGAACTTGT
TTATTGCAGCTTATAATGGTTACAAATAAAGCAATAGCATCACAAATTTCACAAATAAAGCATTTTTTTC
ACTGCATTCTAGTTGTGGTTTGTCCAAACTCATCAATGTATCTTATCATGTCTGGCTCTAGCTATCCCGC
CCCTAACTCCGCCCATCCCGCCCCTAACTCCGCCCAGTTCCGCCCATTCTCCGCCCCATGGCTGACTAAT
TTTTTTTATTTATGCAGAGGCCGAGGCCGCCTCGGCCTCTGAGCTATTCCAGAAGTAGTGAGGAGGCTTT
TTTGGAGGCCTAGGGACGTACCCAATTCGCCCTATAGTGAGTCGTATTACGCGCGCTCACTGGCCGTCGT
TTTACAACGTCGTGACTGGGAAAACCCTGGCGTTACCCAACTTAATCGCCTTGCAGCACATCCCCCTTTC
GCCAGCTGGCGTAATAGCGAAGAGGCCCGCACCGATCGCCCTTCCCAACAGTTGCGCAGCCTGAATGGCG
AATGGG
[124 nt withheld, positions 3367-3490]
C
[91 nt withheld, positions 3492-3582]
A
[49 nt withheld, positions 3584-3632]
CCTTTGACGTTGGAGTCCACGTTCTTT
[37 nt withheld, positions 3660-3696]
ACCCTATCTCGGTCTATTCTTTTGATTTATAAGGGATTTTGCCGATTTCGGCCTATTGGTTAAAAAATGA
GCTGATTTAACAAAAATTTAACGCGAATTTTAACAAAATATTAACGCTTACAATTTAGGTGGCACTTTTC
GGGGAAATGTGCGCGGAACCCCTATTTGTTTATTTTTCTAAATACATTCAAATATGTATCCGCTCATGAG
ACAATAACCCTGATAAATGCTTCAATAATATTGAAAAAGGAAGAGTATGAGTATTCAACATTTCCGTGTC
GCCCTTATTCCCTTTTTTGCGGCATTTTGCCTTCCTGTTTTTGCTCACCCAGAAACGCTGGTGAAAGTAA
AAGATGCTGAAGATCAGTTGGGTGCACGAGTGGGTTACATCGAACTGGATCTCAACAGCGGTAAGATCCT
TGAGAGTTTTCGCCCCGAAGAACGTTTTCCAATGATGAGCACTTTTAAAGTTCTGCTATGTGGCGCGGTA
TTATCCCGTATTGACGCCGGGCAAGAGCAACTCGGTCGCCGCATACACTATTCTCAGAATGACTTGGTTG
AGTACTCACCAGTCACAGAAAAGCATCTTACGGATGGCATGACAGTAAGAGAATTATGCAGTGCTGCCAT
AACCATGAGTGATAACACTGCGGCCAACTTACTTCTGACAACGATCGGAGGACCGAAGGAGCTAACCGCT
TTTTTGCACAACATGGGGGATCATGTAACTCGCCTTGATCGTTGGGAACCGGAGCTGAATGAAGCCATAC
CAAACGACGAGCGTGACACCACGATGCCTGTAGCAATGGCAACAACGTTGCGCAAACTATTAACTGGCGA
ACTACTTACTCTAGCTTCCCGGCAACAATTAATAGACTGGATGGAGGCGGATAAAGTTGCAGGACCACTT
CTGCGCTCGGCCCTTCCGGCTGGCTGGTTTATTGCTGATAAATCTGGAGCCGGTGAGCGTGGGTCTCGCG
GTATCATTGCAGCACTGGGGCCAGATGGTAAGCCCTCCCGTATCGTAGTTATCTACACGACGGGGAGTCA
GGCAACTATGGATGAACGAAATAGACAGATCGCTGAGATAGGTGCCTCACTGATTAAGCATTGGTAACTG
TCAGACCAAGTTTACTCATATATACTTTAGATTGATTTAAAACTTCATTTTTAATTTAAAAGGATCTAGG
TGAAGATCCTTTTTGATAATCTCATGACCAAAATCCCTTAACGTGAGTTTTCGTTCCACTGAGCGTCAGA
CCCCGTAGAAAAGATCAAAGGATCTTCTTGAGATCCTTTTTTTCTGCGCGTAATCTGCTGCTTGCAAACA
AAAAAACCACCGCTACCAGCGGTGGTTTGTTTGCCGGATCAAGAGCTACCAACTCTTTTTCCGAAGGTAA
CTGGCTTCAGCAGAGCGCAGATACCAAATACTGTTCTTCTAGTGTAGCCGTAGTTAGGCCACCACTTCAA
GAACTCTGTAGCACCGCCTACATACCTCGCTCTGCTAATCCTGTTACCAGTGGCTGCTGCCAGTGGCGAT
AAGTCGTGTCTTACCGGGTTGGACTCAAGACGATAGTTACCGGATAAGGCGCAGCGGTCGGGCTGAACGG
GGGGTTCGTGCACACAGCCCAGCTTGGAGCGAACGACCTACACCGAACTGAGATACCTACAGCGTGAGCT
ATGAGAAAGCGCCACGCTTCCCGAAGGGAGAAAGGCGGACAGGTATCCGGTAAGCGGCAGGGTCGGAACA
GGAGAGCGCACGAGGGAGCTTCCAGGGGGAAACGCCTGGTATCTTTATAGTCCTGTCGGGTTTCGCCACC
TCTGACTTGAGCGTCGATTTTTGTGATGCTCGTCAGGGGGGCGGAGCCTATGGAAAAACGCCAGCAACGC
GGCCTTTTTACGGTTCCTGGCCTTTTGCTGGCCTTTTGCTCACATGTTCTTTCCTGCGTTATCCCCTGAT
TCTGTGGATAACCGTATTACCGCCTTTGAGTGAGCTGATACCGCTCGCCGCAGCCGAACGACCGAGCGCA
GCGAGTCAGTGAGCGAGGAAGCGGAAGAGCGCCCAATACGCAAACCGCCTCTCCCCGCGCGTTGGCCGAT
TCATTAATGCAGCTGGCACGACAGGTTTCCCGACTGGAAAGCGGGCAGTGAGCGCAACGCAATTAATGTG
AGTTAGCTCACTCATTAGGCACCCCAGGCTTTACACTTTATGCTTCCGGCTCGTATGTTGTGTGGAATTG
TGAGCGGATAACAATTTCACACAGGAAACAGCTATGACCATGATTACGCCAAGCGCGCAATTAACCCTCA
CTAAAGGGAACAAAAGCTGGAGCTGCAAGCTTAATGTAGTCTTATGCAATACTCTTGTAGTCTTGCAACA
TGGTAACGATGAGTTAGCAACATGCCTTACAAGGAGAGAAAAAGCACCGTGCATGCCGATTGGTGGAAGT
AAGGTGGTACGATCGTGCCTTATTAGGAAGGCAACAGACGGGTCTGACATGGATTGGACGAACCACTGAA
TTGCCGCATTGCAGAGATATTGTATTTAAGTGCCTAGCTCGATACATAAACGGGTCTCTCTGGTTAGACC
AGATCTGAGCCTGGGAGCTCTCTGGCTAACTAGGGAACCCACTGCTTAAGCCTCAATAAAGCTTGCCTTG
AGTGCTTCAAGTAGTGTGTGCCCGTCTGTTGTGTGACTCTGGTAACTAGAGATCCCTCAGACCCTTTTAG
TCAGTGTGGAAAATCTCTAGCAGTGGCGCCCGAACAGGGACTTGAAAGCGAAAGGGAAACCAGAGGAGCT
CTCTCGACGCAGGACTCGGCTTGCTGAAGCGCGCACGGCAAGAGGCGAGGGGCGGCGACTGGTGAGTACG
CCAAAAATTTTGACTAGCGGAGGCTAGAAGGAGAGAGATGGGTGCGAGAGCGTCAGTATTAAGCGGGGGA
GAATTAGATCGCGATGGGAAAAAATTCGGTTAAGGCCAGGGGGAAAGAAAAAATATAAATTAAAACATAT
AGTATGGGCAAGCAGGGAGCTAGAACGATTCGCAGTTAATCCTGGCCTGTTAGAAACATCAGAAGGCTGT
AGACAAATACTGGGACAGCTACAACCATCCCTTCAGACAGGATCAGAAGAACTTAGATCATTATATAATA
CAGTAGCAACCCTCTATTGTGTGCATCAAAGGATAGAGATAAAAGACACCAAGGAAGCTTTAGACAAGAT
AGAGGAAGAGCAAAACAAAAGTAAGACCACCGCACAGCAAGCGGCCGCTGATCTTCAGACCTGGAGGAGG
AGATATGAGGGACAATTGGAGAAGTGAATTATATAAATATAAAGTAGTAAAAATTGAACCATTAGGAGTA
GCACCCACCAAGGCAAAGAGAAGAGTGGTGCAGAGAGAAAAAAGAGCAGTGGGAATAGGAGCTTTGTTCC
TTGGGTTCTTGGGAGCAGCAGGAAGCACTATGGGCGCAGCGTCAATGACGCTGACGGTACAGGCCAGACA
ATTATTGTCTGGTATAGTGCAGCAGCAGAACAATTTGCTGAGGGCTATTGAGGCGCAACAGCATCTGTTG
CAACTCACAGTCTGGGGCATCAAGCAGCTCCAGGCAAGAATCCTGGCTGTGGAAAGATACCTAAAGGATC
AACAGCTCCTGGGGATTTGGGGTTGCTCTGGAAAACTCATTTGCACCACTGCTGTGCCTTGGAATGCTAG
TTGGAGTAATAAATCTCTGGAACAGATTTGGAATCACACGACCTGGATGGAGTGGGACAGAGAAATTAAC
AATTACACAAGCTTAATACACTCCTTAATTGAAGAATCGCAAAACCAGCAAGAAAAGAATGAACAAGAAT
TATTGGAATTAGATAAATGGGCAAGTTTGTGGAATTGGTTTAACATAACAAATTGGCTGTGGTATATAAA
ATTATTCATAATGATAGTAGGAGGCTTGGTAGGTTTAAGAATAGTTTTTGCTGTACTTTCTATAGTGAAT
AGAGTTAGGCAGGGATATTCACCATTATCGTTTCAGACCCACCTCCCAACCCCGAGGGGACCCAGAGAGG
GCCTATTTCCCATGATTCCTTCATATTTGCATATACGATACAAGGCTGTTAGAGAGATAATTAGAATTAA
TTTGACTGTAAACACAAAGATATTAGTACAAAATACGTGACGTAGAAAGTAATAATTTCTTGGGTAGTTT
GCAGTTTTAAAATTATGTTTTAAAATGGACTATCATATGCTTACCGTAACTTGAAAGTATTTCGATTTCT
TGGCTTTATATATCTTGTGGAAAGGACGAAACACCGGGGGACATACTGGACGCTCAGTTTTAGAGCTAGA
AATAGCAAGTTAAAATAAGGCTAGTCCGTTATCAACTTGAAAAAGTGGCACCGAGTCGGTGCTTTTTTAA
GCTTGGCGTAACTAGATCTTGAGACAAATGGCAGTATTCATCCACAATTTTAAAAGAAAAGGGGGGATTG
GGGGGTACAGTGCAGGGGAAAGAATAGTAGACATAATAGCAACAGACATACAAACTAAAGAATTACAAAA
ACAAATTACAAAAATTCAAAATTTTCGGGTTTATTACAGGGACAGCAGAGATCCACTTTGGCGCCGGCTC
GAGGGGG
Features (pLannotate 1.2.2; 29 found; start..end, strand, type, name):
     14..80      +  CDS            small t antigen (fragment): SV40 (simian virus 40) small t antigen
    106..317     +  promoter       EF-1α core promoter: core promoter for human elongation factor EF-1α
    318..1256    +  intron         EF-1α intron A: intron upstream of the start codon of human EF-1α
   1278..1877    +  CDS            PuroR (fragment): puromycin N-acetyltransferase; pac from Streptomyces; confers resistance to puromycin
   1893..2481    +  misc_feature   WPRE: woodchuck hepatitis virus posttranscriptional regulatory element
   2532..2551    +  misc_feature   cPPT/CTS (fragment): central polypurine tract and central termination sequence of HIV-1
   2553..2786    +  LTR            3' LTR (ΔU3): self-inactivating 3' long terminal repeat (LTR) from HIV-1
   2864..2985    +  polyA_signal   SV40 poly(A) signal: SV40 polyadenylation signal
   3025..3160    +  rep_origin     SV40 ori: SV40 origin of replication
   3181..3199    -  promoter       T7 promoter: promoter for bacteriophage T7 RNA polymerase
   3207..3362    +  CDS            lacZα (fragment): LacZα fragment of β-galactosidase; lacZ fragment
   3367..3795    +  rep_origin     f1 ori (sequence partly withheld): f1 bacteriophage origin of replication; arrow indicates direction of (+) strand synthesis
   3848..3952    +  promoter       AmpR promoter: bla
   3953..4813    +  CDS            AmpR: β-lactamase; bla; confers resistance to ampicillin, carbenicillin, and related antibiotics
   4984..5572    +  rep_origin     ori: high-copy-number ColE1/pMB1/pBR322/pUC origin of replication
   5755..5847    +  CDS            lacI (fragment): lac repressor; lacI; The lac repressor binds to the lac operator to inhibit transcription in E. coli. This inhibition can be relieved by adding lactose or isopropyl-β-D-thiogalactopyranoside (IPTG).
   5860..5881    +  protein_bind   CAP binding site: CAP binding activates transcription in the presence of cAMP. E. coli catabolite activator protein
   5896..5926    +  promoter       lac promoter: promoter for the E. coli lac operon
   5934..5950    +  protein_bind   lac operator: The lac repressor binds to the lac operator to inhibit transcription in E. coli. This inhibition can be relieved by adding lactose or isopropyl-β-D-thiogalactopyranoside (IPTG). lac repressor encoded by lacI
   5995..6013    +  promoter       T3 promoter: promoter for bacteriophage T3 RNA polymerase
   6041..6267    +  promoter       RSV promoter: Rous sarcoma virus enhancer/promoter
   6268..6448    +  LTR            5' LTR (truncated): truncated 5' long terminal repeat (LTR) from HIV-1
   6495..6620    +  misc_feature   HIV-1 Ψ: packaging signal of human immunodeficiency virus type 1
   6604..6967    +  CDS            HIV-1 gag (fragment): gag protein from human immunodeficiency virus 1; gag
   7113..7346    +  misc_feature   RRE: The Rev response element (RRE) of HIV-1 allows for Rev-dependent mRNA export from the nucleus to the cytoplasm.
   7723..7749    +  CDS            Rev (fragment): human immunodeficiency virus 1 (HIV-1) Rev protein; rev; enhances nuclear export of unspliced and incompletely spliced viral mRNAs
   7753..7993    +  promoter       U6 promoter: RNA polymerase III promoter for human U6 snRNA
   8023..8098    +  misc_RNA       gRNA scaffold: guide RNA scaffold for the Streptococcus pyogenes CRISPR/Cas9 system
   8154..8271    +  misc_feature   cPPT/CTS: central polypurine tract and central termination sequence of HIV-1
