[The description below was written by a language model from this plasmid's Addgene catalogue record and pLannotate feature annotations shown in this document.]
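Description:
STK32C gRNA (BRDN0001146198) is a third-generation lentiviral guide RNA plasmid built on the lentiGuide-Puro backbone and designed for CRISPR-Cas9 targeting of the human kinase gene STK32C (also known as PKE or YANK3). In bacteria it is maintained as a high-copy plasmid through a ColE1/pUC-type origin and selected with ampicillin via the β-lactamase gene. An f1 origin, an SV40 origin and remnants of a lac/T7/T3 cloning region are also present in the backbone.

The transfer cassette begins with an RSV promoter fused to a truncated HIV-1 5' LTR, which makes genomic RNA production Tat-independent. This is followed by the Ψ packaging signal with a partial gag sequence, and the Rev response element for Rev-dependent nuclear export. A human U6 RNA polymerase III promoter then drives the STK32C-specific spacer joined to the Streptococcus pyogenes guide RNA scaffold. After it comes a cPPT/CTS element, which aids nuclear import of the viral genome. Next, the EF-1α core promoter with its intron A expresses puromycin N-acetyltransferase, allowing selection of transduced mammalian cells. A WPRE enhances transcript expression, and the self-inactivating ΔU3 3' LTR closes the viral unit, with an SV40 polyadenylation signal beyond it.

The plasmid does not encode Cas9, so it must be paired with a separate Cas9 vector or used in cells that already express the nuclease. It belongs to a human kinome guide collection intended for gene knockout studies. The depositors note that the guide was designed against a GenBank reference sequence that has since been withdrawn.
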