Addgene plasmid #76931: STK32C gRNA (BRDN0001146198)
Purpose: 3rd generation lentiviral gRNA plasmid targeting human STK32C
Depositing lab: John Doench & David Root. Depositing organization: Broad Institute. Publication: Optimized sgRNA design to maximize activity and minimize off-target effects of CRISPR-Cas9. Doench JG, Fusi N, Sullender M, Hegde M, Vaimberg EW, Donovan KF, Smith I, Tothova Z, Wilen C, Orchard R, Virgin HW, Listgarten J, Root DE. Nat Biotechnol. 2016 Jan 18. doi: 10.1038/nbt.3437. PubMed 26780180.
Backbone
  Vector backbone: lentiGuide-Puro
  Backbone manufacturer: Zhang Lab (Addgene plasmid # 52963)
  Vector type: Mammalian Expression, Lentiviral, CRISPR
  Selectable markers: Puromycin
Growth in bacteria
  Bacterial resistance: Ampicillin, 100 μg/mL
  Growth temperature: 37°C
  Growth strain: DH5alpha
  Copy number: High Copy
Gene/Insert
  Gene/Insert name: STK32C (alt name: STK32C)
  gRNA/shRNA sequence: GGGGACATACTGGACGCTCA
  Species: H. sapiens (human)
  Entrez Gene: STK32C (a.k.a. PKE, YANK3, MGC23665, RP11-140A10.1)
  Promoter: hU6
  Cloning method: Unknown
  Sequencing primers: 5′ U6-F; 3′ pS2-R
Terms and licenses: Academic/Nonprofit Terms; Industry Terms: Not Available to Industry
Depositor comments: The gRNA was designed to target a Genbank reference sequence which has since been removed from the database. Note that this plasmid does NOT contain Cas9. It should be used in conjunction with lentiCas9-Blast (Addgene #52962) or otherwise with cell lines already expressing Cas9. Browse the full kinome gRNA library at http://www.addgene.org/pooled-library/broadgpp-human-kinome/ or visit http://www.broadinstitute.org/rnai/public/ for detailed protocols and information.
How to cite: STK32C gRNA (BRDN0001146198) was a gift from John Doench & David Root (Addgene plasmid # 76931 ; http://n2t.net/addgene:76931 ; RRID:Addgene_76931)
