>Addgene plasmid #76931 | STK32C gRNA (BRDN0001146198) | depositor partial sequence | sequence record 144391 | Target Sequence
GGGGACATACTGGACGCTCA
