>Addgene plasmid #76931 | STK32C gRNA (BRDN0001146198) | addgene partial sequence | sequence record 186785 | hU6-F
TAGAAAGTAATAATTTCTTGGGTAGTTTGCAGTTTTAAAATTATGTTTTAAAATGGACTATCATATGCTT
ACCGTAACTTGAAAGTATTTCGATTTCTTGGCTTTATATATCTTGTGGAAAGGACGAAACACCGGGGGAC
ATACTGGACGCTCAGTTTTAGAGCTAGAAATAGCAAGTTAAAATAAGGCTAGTCCGTTATCAACTTGAAA
AAGTGGCACCGAGTCGGTGCTTTTTTAAGCTTGGCGTAACTAGATCTTGAGACAAATGGCAGTATTCATC
CACAATTTTAAAAGAAAAGGGGGGATTGGGGGGTACAGTGCAGGGGAAAGAATAGTAGACATAATAGCAA
CAGACATACAAACTAAAGAATTACAAAAACAAATTACAAAAATTCAAAATTTTCGGGTTTATTACAGGGA
CAGCAGAGATCCACTTTGGCGCCGGCTCGAGGGGGCCCGGGTGCAAAGATGGATAAAGTTTTAAACAGAG
AGGAATCTTTGCAGCTAATGGACCTTCTAGGTCTTGAAAGGAGTGGGAATTGGCTCCGGTGCCCGTCAGT
GGGCAGAGCG
